Addgene plasmid #245839: Atabey1
Purpose: Archael (Asgard group archaeon SRVP18_Atabeyarchaeia-1) 16S rRNA expression
Depositing lab: Roland Hatzenpichler. Depositing organization: Montana State University. Publication: A collection of archaeal 16S rRNA Clone-FISH cultures for probe validation in fluorescence in situ hybridization experiments. Van Beek JM, Robles G, Mewalal R, Blaby I, Hatzenpichler R. Microbiol Resour Announc. 2025 Dec 11;14(12):e0113125. doi: 10.1128/mra.01131-25. Epub 2025 Nov 17. PubMed 41247030.
Backbone
  Vector backbone: pcr2.1-oriT
  Vector type: Other
Growth in bacteria
  Bacterial resistance: Ampicillin and Kanamycin, 100 & 50 μg/mL
  Growth temperature: 37°C
  Growth strain: DH5alpha
  Copy number: High Copy
Gene/Insert
  Gene/Insert name: 16S rRNA
  Species: Asgard group archaeon SRVP18_Atabeyarchaeia-1
  Cloning method: Gibson Cloning
  Sequencing primers: 5′ ATTGTAATACGACTCACTATAGGGCGAATT; 3′ CTAGCATAACCCCTTGGGGCCTCTAAACGGGTCTTGAGGGGTTTTTTGTGCATGCTCGAGCGGCCGCCAGTGTGATGG
Resource information
  A portion of this plasmid was derived from a plasmid made by: DOE Joint Genome Institute
Terms and licenses: Academic/Nonprofit Terms; Industry Terms: Not Available to Industry
How to cite: Atabey1 was a gift from Roland Hatzenpichler (Addgene plasmid # 245839 ; http://n2t.net/addgene:245839 ; RRID:Addgene_245839)
