[The description below was written by a language model from this plasmid's Addgene catalogue record and pLannotate feature annotations shown in this document.]
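Description:
Atabey1 is a bacterial plasmid built on the pCR2.1-oriT backbone that carries the 16S rRNA gene of an uncultivated Asgard archaeon (SRVP18_Atabeyarchaeia-1), inserted by Gibson assembly. It is maintained at high copy in E. coli through a ColE1/pUC-type origin and is selected with both ampicillin (β-lactamase) and kanamycin (neo/nptII, with an adjacent Tn5 transposase remnant). The backbone also contains an f1 phage origin, an incP oriT with a fragment of traJ that would permit conjugative mobilisation when transfer functions are supplied in trans, and the remains of the lac promoter/operator and lacZα cloning region typical of pCR2.1.

The insert is annotated as a roughly 2.4 kb small-subunit rRNA. The automated annotation labels it with the eukaryotic SSU family, but this reflects model matching rather than origin, since the record states an archaeal source. It lies between a T7 promoter and a T7 terminator, so the rRNA can be transcribed in an E. coli host that supplies T7 RNA polymerase. The record describes the plasmid as part of a Clone-FISH collection, in which heterologously expressed archaeal 16S rRNA in E. coli cells provides a target for validating oligonucleotide probes for fluorescence in situ hybridisation, which is useful when the source organism is not available in culture.

The two sequence records differ. In the depositor's 6,857 nt sequence, the promoter–rRNA–terminator cassette lies in the same direction as the lac promoter, with a second, backbone-derived T7 promoter downstream facing the opposite way. In the 6,827 nt repository sequencing result, the cassette is in the reverse orientation and only one T7 promoter is annotated.
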