>Addgene plasmid #245839 | Atabey1 | depositor full sequence | sequence record 483397 | Full Sequence
AAACCGGTTGATCCTGCCGGACCCAACCGCTATCGGAGTGGGACTAAGCCATGCTAGTCGAGCGCCTCGG
ACTATGGCGAGGCGCGGCGTACGGCTCAGTAACACGTGGTTAACCTAACCTCCGGACGGGGATACCTCCG
GGAAACTGGAGCTAATACCCGATAGGTGAATAGTTCTGGAATGGCTTTTCACCCAAACGGCTTTGACACC
ATGTTTGCCAACGTCGCCAGAGGATGGGACCGCGGCCGATTAGGCTGTTGGTGGGGTAACGGCTCACCAA
ACCGACAATCGGTACGGGCCGTGAGAGCGGTAGCCCGGAGATGGGGACTGAGACAAGGCCCCAGGTCCTA
CGGGGCGCAGCAGGCGCGAAACCTCCGCAATGCTGGAAACAGCGACGGGGCTACTCCGAGTGCCGTCCGC
TAAGGGCGGCTTTTCCACAGTATAAAAAGCTGTGGGAATAAGGGGAGGGCAAGGCTGGTGCCAGCCGCCG
CGGTAAAACCAGCTCCTCGAGTGGTTGGGATGTTTATTGGGCCTAAAGCGTCCGTAGCCGGCCTTGTAAG
TCCTTGGCTAAATCCGTCAGCCTAACTGACGGCGTGCTGAGGATACTGCTTGGCTTGGGGGCGAGAGAGG
CTGAGGGTACTACTGGGGTAGGGGTGAAATCCTATAATCCCAGTAGGACCACCTGTGGCGAAGGCGTTCA
GCTGGAGCGCGCCCGACGGTGAGGGACGAAAGCTAGGGGAGCGAACCGGATTAGATACCCGGGTAGTCCT
AGCTGTAAACTATGCGGGCTAGGTGTTGGAGCGGCCACGTGCTGCTCCAGTGCCGAAGGGAAGCCGTTAA
GCCCGCCGCCTGGGGAGTACGGCCGCAAGGCTGAAACTTAAAGGAATTGGCGGGGGAGCACCACAAGGGG
TGAAGCCTGCGGTTTAATTGGACTCAACGCCGGGAAACTTACCGGGGGCGACAGCAGAATGAAGGCCAGG
TTGACGACCTTGCTTGACAAGCTGAGAGGTGGTGCATGAGGCCTTCAGGTCGTCCTAAAACTCTTCGCGG
CTTCCTCTAACCTCTCTACGATGTGACTCATAGTCGTCTCTGTAGGAAGGCTGTTGACAAGTGTTGGCGA
GGGAGTTCAAATGAACTCGCTTGTGCCTTTCTTAGGAGGGGATCATGACGATCGTTGACGACAAGAGGAA
GTATGTTCTGGTCAAAACGAAGAGTCTTATCCGTCGTCTGCGCCAACAAGACTGTGGGGCTCTGCAAGGA
GTATACAGGCACGTTGATGACTTGGTTGAGTGGAATACCTTTCGAGACTGGGCGTATAGAGGCTGCTTCC
GGATGCCTCTCAACGTGTTCGCAAGGTTGAAGAAGACATATGAGATCAAGGACGTGCCGCGAGTGGTCAC
AGAGACTCAATGGTACGCAGAGACACGCAAGAGAGCAGCAAGAATAATGCACGAACGCCACCCCCATAAG
GAGTGGCTATCGCGAGCAGCGAAGGCTGGCGGTGAAGCTGTAAAAGCCAAGTACGGGATCAGGTATCTGA
CAAAACTCTCTGGATCTGCCATACATTCATCAGCCAGATACCGATACAAGGATGGATATGGAATAGAATA
CCGTAGCCGCCTGGAACTGCGGGTTGCGGATTTGCTGCGCAAACATGGATACAAATTCGATTATGAACCG
GAGATAGATGGATACATCCCTGACTTCCTAATCAACCACACAATAATCGAGGTTAGCGGATACTTTCGCG
ACCACGATTATCTTTCAAGACTCCAGATCAAACTTGCAGACCTAACCACTAAGGGTTGGGATATCATCGT
TGTATGTGAACCGCGAAACAAAGCTGCTCTCCAGCAGGCGCTCGTAGGAATACGAGTCAAGGCAATTATG
ACAACGGATGAGTTCGGACGATGGCTGTAGGTCTGCGAAGCCGTCGTCAGTTCGTGCCGTGAGGTGTCCT
GTCAAGTCAGGCAACGAACGAGACCCCTGCTTACAGTTGCTACCAGGCTTAGAAATGGGTCTGAGCACAC
TGTAGGGACTGCCGGCGATAAGCTGGAGGAAGGAGGGGGCCACGGCAGGTCAGTATGCCCCGAATCCCCC
GGGCCACACGCGGGCTGCAATGGTTGGGACAATGGGTTCCGACCCCGAAAGGGGAAGGTAATCCCGAAAC
CCAATCTCAGTTGGGATCGAGGGCTGCAACTCGCCCTCGTGAACATGGAATCCCTAGTAATCGCGCGTCA
TCATCGCGCGGTGAATACTGTCCCTGCTCCTTGCACACATCGTGTCTAGGAAGCGCTTAGCGCGAGTGTA
GACCGCCCGTCGCTCCACCCGAGTCGGGTTAGGGTGAGACGTAGCCTTTTTGGCCACGTCGAACCCAGGC
TCGGCAAGGGGGGAGAAGTCGTAACAAGGTAGCCGTAAGACTCCGT
