Features (pLannotate 1.2.2; 17 found; start..end, strand, type, name):
      2..94      +  CDS            lacI (fragment): lac repressor; lacI; The lac repressor binds to the lac operator to inhibit transcription in E. coli. This inhibition can be relieved by adding lactose or isopropyl-β-D-thiogalactopyranoside (IPTG).
    107..128     +  protein_bind   CAP binding site: CAP binding activates transcription in the presence of cAMP. E. coli catabolite activator protein
    143..173     +  promoter       lac promoter: promoter for the E. coli lac operon
    181..197     +  protein_bind   lac operator: The lac repressor binds to the lac operator to inhibit transcription in E. coli. This inhibition can be relieved by adding lactose or isopropyl-β-D-thiogalactopyranoside (IPTG). lac repressor encoded by lacI
    354..372     +  promoter       T7 promoter: promoter for bacteriophage T7 RNA polymerase
    379..2813    +  ncRNA          SSU rRNA eukarya: Accession: RF01960 - Eukaryotic small subunit ribosomal RNA
   2806..2853    +  terminator     T7 terminator: transcription terminator for bacteriophage T7 RNA polymerase
   2891..2909    -  promoter       T7 promoter: promoter for bacteriophage T7 RNA polymerase
   2912..3069    +  CDS            lacZα (fragment): LacZα fragment of β-galactosidase; lacZ fragment
   3078..3141    -  CDS            traJ (fragment): oriT-recognizing protein; traJ
   3174..3283    -  oriT           oriT: incP origin of transfer
   3478..3901    +  rep_origin     f1 ori (sequence partly withheld): f1 bacteriophage origin of replication; arrow indicates direction of (+) strand synthesis
   3914..4213    +  CDS            tnpA (fragment): TN5P_ECOLX - Also known as tnp. Experimental evidence at protein level: Swiss-Prot protein existence level 1. Mediates transposition of transposon Tn5 by a 'cut and paste' mechanism. First, the monomeric transposase binds the 19 bp inverted DNA repeats flanking the transposon. Then, dimerization of the DNA- bound transposase creates a synaptic DNA complex. After nicking of the first DNA strand, excision of the transposon proceeds through a series of intermediates. The transposase then mediates the insertion of the transposon at a new site by strand transfer. The activity of the wild- type tran
   4245..5036    +  CDS            neo: KKA2_KLEPN - Also known as kan, nptII. Experimental evidence at protein level: Swiss-Prot protein existence level 1. Resistance to kanamycin, neomycin, paromomycin, ribostamycin, butirosin and gentamicin B. From Klebsiella pneumoniae.
   5040..5056    +  promoter       AmpR promoter (fragment): bla
   5057..5917    +  CDS            AmpR: β-lactamase; bla; confers resistance to ampicillin, carbenicillin, and related antibiotics
   6088..6676    +  rep_origin     ori: high-copy-number ColE1/pMB1/pBR322/pUC origin of replication
>Addgene plasmid #245839 | Atabey1 | depositor full sequence | sequence record 483426 | Atabey1 sequence 6857 bps
AGCGCCCAATACGCAAACCGCCTCTCCCCGCGCGTTGGCCGATTCATTAATGCAGCTGGCACGACAGGTT
TCCCGACTGGAAAGCGGGCAGTGAGCGCAACGCAATTAATGTGAGTTAGCTCACTCATTAGGCACCCCAG
GCTTTACACTTTATGCTTCCGGCTCGTATGTTGTGTGGAATTGTGAGCGGATAACAATTTCACACAGGAA
ACAGCTATGACCATGATTACGCCAAGCTTGGTACCGAGCTCGGATCCACTAGTAACGGCCGCCAGTGTGC
TGGAATTCGGCTTAAGCCGAATTCTGCAGATATCCATCACACTGGCGGCCGCTCGAGCATGCATCTAGAA
TTGTAATACGACTCACTATAGGGCGAATTAAACCGGTTGATCCTGCCGGACCCAACCGCTATCGGAGTGG
GACTAAGCCATGCTAGTCGAGCGCCTCGGACTATGGCGAGGCGCGGCGTACGGCTCAGTAACACGTGGTT
AACCTAACCTCCGGACGGGGATACCTCCGGGAAACTGGAGCTAATACCCGATAGGTGAATAGTTCTGGAA
TGGCTTTTCACCCAAACGGCTTTGACACCATGTTTGCCAACGTCGCCAGAGGATGGGACCGCGGCCGATT
AGGCTGTTGGTGGGGTAACGGCTCACCAAACCGACAATCGGTACGGGCCGTGAGAGCGGTAGCCCGGAGA
TGGGGACTGAGACAAGGCCCCAGGTCCTACGGGGCGCAGCAGGCGCGAAACCTCCGCAATGCTGGAAACA
GCGACGGGGCTACTCCGAGTGCCGTCCGCTAAGGGCGGCTTTTCCACAGTATAAAAAGCTGTGGGAATAA
GGGGAGGGCAAGGCTGGTGCCAGCCGCCGCGGTAAAACCAGCTCCTCGAGTGGTTGGGATGTTTATTGGG
CCTAAAGCGTCCGTAGCCGGCCTTGTAAGTCCTTGGCTAAATCCGTCAGCCTAACTGACGGCGTGCTGAG
GATACTGCTTGGCTTGGGGGCGAGAGAGGCTGAGGGTACTACTGGGGTAGGGGTGAAATCCTATAATCCC
AGTAGGACCACCTGTGGCGAAGGCGTTCAGCTGGAGCGCGCCCGACGGTGAGGGACGAAAGCTAGGGGAG
CGAACCGGATTAGATACCCGGGTAGTCCTAGCTGTAAACTATGCGGGCTAGGTGTTGGAGCGGCCACGTG
CTGCTCCAGTGCCGAAGGGAAGCCGTTAAGCCCGCCGCCTGGGGAGTACGGCCGCAAGGCTGAAACTTAA
AGGAATTGGCGGGGGAGCACCACAAGGGGTGAAGCCTGCGGTTTAATTGGACTCAACGCCGGGAAACTTA
CCGGGGGCGACAGCAGAATGAAGGCCAGGTTGACGACCTTGCTTGACAAGCTGAGAGGTGGTGCATGAGG
CCTTCAGGTCGTCCTAAAACTCTTCGCGGCTTCCTCTAACCTCTCTACGATGTGACTCATAGTCGTCTCT
GTAGGAAGGCTGTTGACAAGTGTTGGCGAGGGAGTTCAAATGAACTCGCTTGTGCCTTTCTTAGGAGGGG
ATCATGACGATCGTTGACGACAAGAGGAAGTATGTTCTGGTCAAAACGAAGAGTCTTATCCGTCGTCTGC
GCCAACAAGACTGTGGGGCTCTGCAAGGAGTATACAGGCACGTTGATGACTTGGTTGAGTGGAATACCTT
TCGAGACTGGGCGTATAGAGGCTGCTTCCGGATGCCTCTCAACGTGTTCGCAAGGTTGAAGAAGACATAT
GAGATCAAGGACGTGCCGCGAGTGGTCACAGAGACTCAATGGTACGCAGAGACACGCAAGAGAGCAGCAA
GAATAATGCACGAACGCCACCCCCATAAGGAGTGGCTATCGCGAGCAGCGAAGGCTGGCGGTGAAGCTGT
AAAAGCCAAGTACGGGATCAGGTATCTGACAAAACTCTCTGGATCTGCCATACATTCATCAGCCAGATAC
CGATACAAGGATGGATATGGAATAGAATACCGTAGCCGCCTGGAACTGCGGGTTGCGGATTTGCTGCGCA
AACATGGATACAAATTCGATTATGAACCGGAGATAGATGGATACATCCCTGACTTCCTAATCAACCACAC
AATAATCGAGGTTAGCGGATACTTTCGCGACCACGATTATCTTTCAAGACTCCAGATCAAACTTGCAGAC
CTAACCACTAAGGGTTGGGATATCATCGTTGTATGTGAACCGCGAAACAAAGCTGCTCTCCAGCAGGCGC
TCGTAGGAATACGAGTCAAGGCAATTATGACAACGGATGAGTTCGGACGATGGCTGTAGGTCTGCGAAGC
CGTCGTCAGTTCGTGCCGTGAGGTGTCCTGTCAAGTCAGGCAACGAACGAGACCCCTGCTTACAGTTGCT
ACCAGGCTTAGAAATGGGTCTGAGCACACTGTAGGGACTGCCGGCGATAAGCTGGAGGAAGGAGGGGGCC
ACGGCAGGTCAGTATGCCCCGAATCCCCCGGGCCACACGCGGGCTGCAATGGTTGGGACAATGGGTTCCG
ACCCCGAAAGGGGAAGGTAATCCCGAAACCCAATCTCAGTTGGGATCGAGGGCTGCAACTCGCCCTCGTG
AACATGGAATCCCTAGTAATCGCGCGTCATCATCGCGCGGTGAATACTGTCCCTGCTCCTTGCACACATC
GTGTCTAGGAAGCGCTTAGCGCGAGTGTAGACCGCCCGTCGCTCCACCCGAGTCGGGTTAGGGTGAGACG
TAGCCTTTTTGGCCACGTCGAACCCAGGCTCGGCAAGGGGGGAGAAGTCGTAACAAGGTAGCCGTAAGAC
TCCGTCTAGCATAACCCCTTGGGGCCTCTAAACGGGTCTTGAGGGGTTTTTTGTGCATGCTCGAGCGGCC
GCCAGTGTGATGGAATTCGCCCTATAGTGAGTCGTATTACAATTCACTGGCCGTCGTTTTACAACGTCGT
GACTGGGAAAACCCTGGCGTTACCCAACTTAATCGCCTTGCAGCACATCCCCCTTTCGCCAGCTGGCGTA
ATAGCGAAGAGGCCCGCACCGATCGCCCTTCCCAACAGTTGCGCAGCCTGAATGGCGAATGGACGCGCTG
GAAGGCAGTACACCTTGATAGGTGGGCTGCCCTTCCTGGTTGGCTTGGTTTCATCAGCCATCCGCTTGCC
CTCATCTGTTACGCCGGCGGTAGCCGGCCAGCCTCGCAGAGCAGGATTCCCGTTGAGCACCGCCAGGTGC
GAATAAGGGACAGTGAAGAAGGAACACCCGCTCGCGGGTGGGCCTACTTCACCTATCCTGCCCGGCTGAC
GCCGTTGGATACACCAAGGAAAGTCTACACGAACCCTTTGGCAAAATCCTGTATATCGTGCGAAAAAGGA
TGGATATACCGAAAAAATCGCTATAATGACCCCGAAGCAGGGTTATGCAGCGGAAAAGCGCTGCTTCCCT
GCTGTTTTGTGGAATATCTACCGACTGGAAACAGGCAAATGCAGGAA
[119 nt withheld, positions 3478-3596]
C
[91 nt withheld, positions 3598-3688]
A
[49 nt withheld, positions 3690-3738]
CCTTTGACGTTGGAGTCCACGTTCTTT
[37 nt withheld, positions 3766-3802]
ACCCTATCTCGGTCTATTCTTTTGATTTATAAGGGATTTTGCCGATTTCGGCCTATTGGTTAAAAAATGA
GCTGATTTAACAAAAATTTAACGCGAATTTTAACAAAATTCAGGGCGCAAGGGCTGCTAAAGGAAGCGGA
ACACGTAGAAAGCCAGTCCGCAGAAACGGTGCTGACCCCGGATGAATGTCAGCTACTGGGCTATCTGGAC
AAGGGAAAACGCAAGCGCAAAGAGAAAGCAGGTAGCTTGCAGTGGGCTTACATGGCGATAGCTAGACTGG
GCGGTTTTATGGACAGCAAGCGAACCGGAATTGCCAGCTGGGGCGCCCTCTGGTAAGGTTGGGAAGCCCT
GCAAAGTAAACTGGATGGCTTTCTTGCCGCCAAGGATCTGATGGCGCAGGGGATCAAGATCTGATCAAGA
GACAGGATGAGGATCGTTTCGCATGATTGAACAAGATGGATTGCACGCAGGTTCTCCGGCCGCTTGGGTG
GAGAGGCTATTCGGCTATGACTGGGCACAACAGACAATCGGCTGCTCTGATGCCGCCGTGTTCCGGCTGT
CAGCGCAGGGGCGCCCGGTTCTTTTTGTCAAGACCGACCTGTCCGGTGCCCTGAATGAACTGCAGGACGA
GGCAGCGCGGCTATCGTGGCTGGCCACGACGGGCGTTCCTTGCGCAGCTGTGCTCGACGTTGTCACTGAA
GCGGGAAGGGACTGGCTGCTATTGGGCGAAGTGCCGGGGCAGGATCTCCTGTCATCCCACCTTGCTCCTG
CCGAGAAAGTATCCATCATGGCTGATGCAATGCGGCGGCTGCATACGCTTGATCCGGCTACCTGCCCATT
CGACCACCAAGCGAAACATCGCATCGAGCGAGCACGTACTCGGATGGAAGCCGGTCTTGTCGATCAGGAT
GATCTGGACGAAGAGCATCAGGGGCTCGCGCCAGCCGAACTGTTCGCCAGGCTCAAGGCGCGCATGCCCG
ACGGCGAGGATCTCGTCGTGACCCATGGCGATGCCTGCTTGCCGAATATCATGGTGGAAAATGGCCGCTT
TTCTGGATTCATCGACTGTGGCCGGCTGGGTGTGGCGGACCGCTATCAGGACATAGCGTTGGCTACCCGT
GATATTGCTGAAGAGCTTGGCGGCGAATGGGCTGACCGCTTCCTCGTGCTTTACGGTATCGCCGCTCCCG
ATTCGCAGCGCATCGCCTTCTATCGCCTTCTTGACGAGTTCTTCTGAATTGAAAAAGGAAGAGTATGAGT
ATTCAACATTTCCGTGTCGCCCTTATTCCCTTTTTTGCGGCATTTTGCCTTCCTGTTTTTGCTCACCCAG
AAACGCTGGTGAAAGTAAAAGATGCTGAAGATCAGTTGGGTGCACGAGTGGGTTACATCGAACTGGATCT
CAACAGCGGTAAGATCCTTGAGAGTTTTCGCCCCGAAGAACGTTTTCCAATGATGAGCACTTTTAAAGTT
CTGCTATGTGGCGCGGTATTATCCCGTATTGACGCCGGGCAAGAGCAACTCGGTCGCCGCATACACTATT
CTCAGAATGACTTGGTTGAGTACTCACCAGTCACAGAAAAGCATCTTACGGATGGCATGACAGTAAGAGA
ATTATGCAGTGCTGCCATAACCATGAGTGATAACACTGCGGCCAACTTACTTCTGACAACGATCGGAGGA
CCGAAGGAGCTAACCGCTTTTTTGCACAACATGGGGGATCATGTAACTCGCCTTGATCGTTGGGAACCGG
AGCTGAATGAAGCCATACCAAACGACGAGCGTGACACCACGATGCCTGTAGCAATGGCAACAACGTTGCG
CAAACTATTAACTGGCGAACTACTTACTCTAGCTTCCCGGCAACAATTAATAGACTGGATGGAGGCGGAT
AAAGTTGCAGGACCACTTCTGCGCTCGGCCCTTCCGGCTGGCTGGTTTATTGCTGATAAATCTGGAGCCG
GTGAGCGTGGGTCTCGCGGTATCATTGCAGCACTGGGGCCAGATGGTAAGCCCTCCCGTATCGTAGTTAT
CTACACGACGGGGAGTCAGGCAACTATGGATGAACGAAATAGACAGATCGCTGAGATAGGTGCCTCACTG
ATTAAGCATTGGTAACTGTCAGACCAAGTTTACTCATATATACTTTAGATTGATTTAAAACTTCATTTTT
AATTTAAAAGGATCTAGGTGAAGATCCTTTTTGATAATCTCATGACCAAAATCCCTTAACGTGAGTTTTC
GTTCCACTGAGCGTCAGACCCCGTAGAAAAGATCAAAGGATCTTCTTGAGATCCTTTTTTTCTGCGCGTA
ATCTGCTGCTTGCAAACAAAAAAACCACCGCTACCAGCGGTGGTTTGTTTGCCGGATCAAGAGCTACCAA
CTCTTTTTCCGAAGGTAACTGGCTTCAGCAGAGCGCAGATACCAAATACTGTTCTTCTAGTGTAGCCGTA
GTTAGGCCACCACTTCAAGAACTCTGTAGCACCGCCTACATACCTCGCTCTGCTAATCCTGTTACCAGTG
GCTGCTGCCAGTGGCGATAAGTCGTGTCTTACCGGGTTGGACTCAAGACGATAGTTACCGGATAAGGCGC
AGCGGTCGGGCTGAACGGGGGGTTCGTGCACACAGCCCAGCTTGGAGCGAACGACCTACACCGAACTGAG
ATACCTACAGCGTGAGCTATGAGAAAGCGCCACGCTTCCCGAAGGGAGAAAGGCGGACAGGTATCCGGTA
AGCGGCAGGGTCGGAACAGGAGAGCGCACGAGGGAGCTTCCAGGGGGAAACGCCTGGTATCTTTATAGTC
CTGTCGGGTTTCGCCACCTCTGACTTGAGCGTCGATTTTTGTGATGCTCGTCAGGGGGGCGGAGCCTATG
GAAAAACGCCAGCAACGCGGCCTTTTTACGGTTCCTGGCCTTTTGCTGGCCTTTTGCTCACATGTTCTTT
CCTGCGTTATCCCCTGATTCTGTGGATAACCGTATTACCGCCTTTGAGTGAGCTGATACCGCTCGCCGCA
GCCGAACGACCGAGCGCAGCGAGTCAGTGAGCGAGGAAGCGGAAG
