Features (pLannotate 1.2.2; 16 found; start..end, strand, type, name):
      2..94      +  CDS            lacI (fragment): lac repressor; lacI; The lac repressor binds to the lac operator to inhibit transcription in E. coli. This inhibition can be relieved by adding lactose or isopropyl-β-D-thiogalactopyranoside (IPTG).
    107..128     +  protein_bind   CAP binding site: CAP binding activates transcription in the presence of cAMP. E. coli catabolite activator protein
    143..173     +  promoter       lac promoter: promoter for the E. coli lac operon
    181..197     +  protein_bind   lac operator: The lac repressor binds to the lac operator to inhibit transcription in E. coli. This inhibition can be relieved by adding lactose or isopropyl-β-D-thiogalactopyranoside (IPTG). lac repressor encoded by lacI
    380..427     -  terminator     T7 terminator: transcription terminator for bacteriophage T7 RNA polymerase
    418..2852    -  ncRNA          SSU rRNA eukarya: Accession: RF01960 - Eukaryotic small subunit ribosomal RNA
   2861..2879    -  promoter       T7 promoter: promoter for bacteriophage T7 RNA polymerase
   2882..3039    +  CDS            lacZα (fragment): LacZα fragment of β-galactosidase; lacZ fragment
   3048..3111    -  CDS            traJ (fragment): oriT-recognizing protein; traJ
   3144..3253    -  oriT           oriT: incP origin of transfer
   3448..3871    +  rep_origin     f1 ori (sequence partly withheld): f1 bacteriophage origin of replication; arrow indicates direction of (+) strand synthesis
   3884..4183    +  CDS            tnpA (fragment): TN5P_ECOLX - Also known as tnp. Experimental evidence at protein level: Swiss-Prot protein existence level 1. Mediates transposition of transposon Tn5 by a 'cut and paste' mechanism. First, the monomeric transposase binds the 19 bp inverted DNA repeats flanking the transposon. Then, dimerization of the DNA- bound transposase creates a synaptic DNA complex. After nicking of the first DNA strand, excision of the transposon proceeds through a series of intermediates. The transposase then mediates the insertion of the transposon at a new site by strand transfer. The activity of the wild- type tran
   4215..5006    +  CDS            neo: KKA2_KLEPN - Also known as kan, nptII. Experimental evidence at protein level: Swiss-Prot protein existence level 1. Resistance to kanamycin, neomycin, paromomycin, ribostamycin, butirosin and gentamicin B. From Klebsiella pneumoniae.
   5010..5026    +  promoter       AmpR promoter (fragment): bla
   5027..5887    +  CDS            AmpR: β-lactamase; bla; confers resistance to ampicillin, carbenicillin, and related antibiotics
   6058..6646    +  rep_origin     ori: high-copy-number ColE1/pMB1/pBR322/pUC origin of replication
>Addgene plasmid #245839 | Atabey1 | addgene full sequence | sequence record 491144 | Addgene NGS Result
AGCGCCCAATACGCAAACCGCCTCTCCCCGCGCGTTGGCCGATTCATTAATGCAGCTGGCACGACAGGTT
TCCCGACTGGAAAGCGGGCAGTGAGCGCAACGCAATTAATGTGAGTTAGCTCACTCATTAGGCACCCCAG
GCTTTACACTTTATGCTTCCGGCTCGTATGTTGTGTGGAATTGTGAGCGGATAACAATTTCACACAGGAA
ACAGCTATGACCATGATTACGCCAAGCTTGGTACCGAGCTCGGATCCACTAGTAACGGCCGCCAGTGTGC
TGGAATTCGGCTTAAGCCGAATTCTGCAGATATCCATCACACTGGCGGCCGCTCGAGCATGCATCTAGAC
CATCACACTGGCGGCCGCTCGAGCATGCACAAAAAACCCCTCAAGACCCGTTTAGAGGCCCCAAGGGGTT
ATGCTAGACGGAGTCTTACGGCTACCTTGTTACGACTTCTCCCCCCTTGCCGAGCCTGGGTTCGACGTGG
CCAAAAAGGCTACGTCTCACCCTAACCCGACTCGGGTGGAGCGACGGGCGGTCTACACTCGCGCTAAGCG
CTTCCTAGACACGATGTGTGCAAGGAGCAGGGACAGTATTCACCGCGCGATGATGACGCGCGATTACTAG
GGATTCCATGTTCACGAGGGCGAGTTGCAGCCCTCGATCCCAACTGAGATTGGGTTTCGGGATTACCTTC
CCCTTTCGGGGTCGGAACCCATTGTCCCAACCATTGCAGCCCGCGTGTGGCCCGGGGGATTCGGGGCATA
CTGACCTGCCGTGGCCCCCTCCTTCCTCCAGCTTATCGCCGGCAGTCCCTACAGTGTGCTCAGACCCATT
TCTAAGCCTGGTAGCAACTGTAAGCAGGGGTCTCGTTCGTTGCCTGACTTGACAGGACACCTCACGGCAC
GAACTGACGACGGCTTCGCAGACCTACAGCCATCGTCCGAACTCATCCGTTGTCATAATTGCCTTGACTC
GTATTCCTACGAGCGCCTGCTGGAGAGCAGCTTTGTTTCGCGGTTCACATACAACGATGATATCCCAACC
CTTAGTGGTTAGGTCTGCAAGTTTGATCTGGAGTCTTGAAAGATAATCGTGGTCGCGAAAGTATCCGCTA
ACCTCGATTATTGTGTGGTTGATTAGGAAGTCAGGGATGTATCCATCTATCTCCGGTTCATAATCGAATT
TGTATCCATGTTTGCGCAGCAAATCCGCAACCCGCAGTTCCAGGCGGCTACGGTATTCTATTCCATATCC
ATCCTTGTATCGGTATCTGGCTGATGAATGTATGGCAGATCCAGAGAGTTTTGTCAGATACCTGATCCCG
TACTTGGCTTTTACAGCTTCACCGCCAGCCTTCGCTGCTCGCGATAGCCACTCCTTATGGGGGTGGCGTT
CGTGCATTATTCTTGCTGCTCTCTTGCGTGTCTCTGCGTACCATTGAGTCTCTGTGACCACTCGCGGCAC
GTCCTTGATCTCATATGTCTTCTTCAACCTTGCGAACACGTTGAGAGGCATCCGGAAGCAGCCTCTATAC
GCCCAGTCTCGAAAGGTATTCCACTCAACCAAGTCATCAACGTGCCTGTATACTCCTTGCAGAGCCCCAC
AGTCTTGTTGGCGCAGACGACGGATAAGACTCTTCGTTTTGACCAGAACATACTTCCTCTTGTCGTCAAC
GATCGTCATGATCCCCTCCTAAGAAAGGCACAAGCGAGTTCATTTGAACTCCCTCGCCAACACTTGTCAA
CAGCCTTCCTACAGAGACGACTATGAGTCACATCGTAGAGAGGTTAGAGGAAGCCGCGAAGAGTTTTAGG
ACGACCTGAAGGCCTCATGCACCACCTCTCAGCTTGTCAAGCAAGGTCGTCAACCTGGCCTTCATTCTGC
TGTCGCCCCCGGTAAGTTTCCCGGCGTTGAGTCCAATTAAACCGCAGGCTTCACCCCTTGTGGTGCTCCC
CCGCCAATTCCTTTAAGTTTCAGCCTTGCGGCCGTACTCCCCAGGCGGCGGGCTTAACGGCTTCCCTTCG
GCACTGGAGCAGCACGTGGCCGCTCCAACACCTAGCCCGCATAGTTTACAGCTAGGACTACCCGGGTATC
TAATCCGGTTCGCTCCCCTAGCTTTCGTCCCTCACCGTCGGGCGCGCTCCAGCTGAACGCCTTCGCCACA
GGTGGTCCTACTGGGATTATAGGATTTCACCCCTACCCCAGTAGTACCCTCAGCCTCTCTCGCCCCCAAG
CCAAGCAGTATCCTCAGCACGCCGTCAGTTAGGCTGACGGATTTAGCCAAGGACTTACAAGGCCGGCTAC
GGACGCTTTAGGCCCAATAAACATCCCAACCACTCGAGGAGCTGGTTTTACCGCGGCGGCTGGCACCAGC
CTTGCCCTCCCCTTATTCCCACAGCTTTTTATACTGTGGAAAAGCCGCCCTTAGCGGACGGCACTCGGAG
TAGCCCCGTCGCTGTTTCCAGCATTGCGGAGGTTTCGCGCCTGCTGCGCCCCGTAGGACCTGGGGCCTTG
TCTCAGTCCCCATCTCCGGGCTACCGCTCTCACGGCCCGTACCGATTGTCGGTTTGGTGAGCCGTTACCC
CACCAACAGCCTAATCGGCCGCGGTCCCATCCTCTGGCGACGTTGGCAAACATGGTGTCAAAGCCGTTTG
GGTGAAAAGCCATTCCAGAACTATTCACCTATCGGGTATTAGCTCCAGTTTCCCGGAGGTATCCCCGTCC
GGAGGTTAGGTTAACCACGTGTTACTGAGCCGTACGCCGCGCCTCGCCATAGTCCGAGGCGCTCGACTAG
CATGGCTTAGTCCCACTCCGATAGCGGTTGGGTCCGGCAGGATCAACCGGTTTAATTCGCCCTATAGTGA
GTCGTATTACAATTCACTGGCCGTCGTTTTACAACGTCGTGACTGGGAAAACCCTGGCGTTACCCAACTT
AATCGCCTTGCAGCACATCCCCCTTTCGCCAGCTGGCGTAATAGCGAAGAGGCCCGCACCGATCGCCCTT
CCCAACAGTTGCGCAGCCTGAATGGCGAATGGACGCGCTGGAAGGCAGTACACCTTGATAGGTGGGCTGC
CCTTCCTGGTTGGCTTGGTTTCATCAGCCATCCGCTTGCCCTCATCTGTTACGCCGGCGGTAGCCGGCCA
GCCTCGCAGAGCAGGATTCCCGTTGAGCACCGCCAGGTGCGAATAAGGGACAGTGAAGAAGGAACACCCG
CTCGCGGGTGGGCCTACTTCACCTATCCTGCCCGGCTGACGCCGTTGGATACACCAAGGAAAGTCTACAC
GAACCCTTTGGCAAAATCCTGTATATCGTGCGAAAAAGGATGGATATACCGAAAAAATCGCTATAATGAC
CCCGAAGCAGGGTTATGCAGCGGAAAAGCGCTGCTTCCCTGCTGTTTTGTGGAATATCTACCGACTGGAA
ACAGGCAAATGCAGGAA
[65 nt withheld, positions 3448-3512]
T
[53 nt withheld, positions 3514-3566]
C
[91 nt withheld, positions 3568-3658]
A
[49 nt withheld, positions 3660-3708]
CCTTTGACGTTGGAGTCCACGTTCTTT
[37 nt withheld, positions 3736-3772]
ACCCTATCTCGGTCTATTCTTTTGATTTATAAGGGATTTTGCCGATTTCGGCCTATTGGTTAAAAAATGA
GCTGATTTAACAAAAATTTAACGCGAATTTTAACAAAATTCAGGGCGCAAGGGCTGCTAAAGGAAGCGGA
ACACGTAGAAAGCCAGTCCGCAGAAACGGTGCTGACCCCGGATGAATGTCAGCTACTGGGCTATCTGGAC
AAGGGAAAACGCAAGCGCAAAGAGAAAGCAGGTAGCTTGCAGTGGGCTTACATGGCGATAGCTAGACTGG
GCGGTTTTATGGACAGCAAGCGAACCGGAATTGCCAGCTGGGGCGCCCTCTGGTAAGGTTGGGAAGCCCT
GCAAAGTAAACTGGATGGCTTTCTTGCCGCCAAGGATCTGATGGCGCAGGGGATCAAGATCTGATCAAGA
GACAGGATGAGGATCGTTTCGCATGATTGAACAAGATGGATTGCACGCAGGTTCTCCGGCCGCTTGGGTG
GAGAGGCTATTCGGCTATGACTGGGCACAACAGACAATCGGCTGCTCTGATGCCGCCGTGTTCCGGCTGT
CAGCGCAGGGGCGCCCGGTTCTTTTTGTCAAGACCGACCTGTCCGGTGCCCTGAATGAACTGCAGGACGA
GGCAGCGCGGCTATCGTGGCTGGCCACGACGGGCGTTCCTTGCGCAGCTGTGCTCGACGTTGTCACTGAA
GCGGGAAGGGACTGGCTGCTATTGGGCGAAGTGCCGGGGCAGGATCTCCTGTCATCCCACCTTGCTCCTG
CCGAGAAAGTATCCATCATGGCTGATGCAATGCGGCGGCTGCATACGCTTGATCCGGCTACCTGCCCATT
CGACCACCAAGCGAAACATCGCATCGAGCGAGCACGTACTCGGATGGAAGCCGGTCTTGTCGATCAGGAT
GATCTGGACGAAGAGCATCAGGGGCTCGCGCCAGCCGAACTGTTCGCCAGGCTCAAGGCGCGCATGCCCG
ACGGCGAGGATCTCGTCGTGACCCATGGCGATGCCTGCTTGCCGAATATCATGGTGGAAAATGGCCGCTT
TTCTGGATTCATCGACTGTGGCCGGCTGGGTGTGGCGGACCGCTATCAGGACATAGCGTTGGCTACCCGT
GATATTGCTGAAGAGCTTGGCGGCGAATGGGCTGACCGCTTCCTCGTGCTTTACGGTATCGCCGCTCCCG
ATTCGCAGCGCATCGCCTTCTATCGCCTTCTTGACGAGTTCTTCTGAATTGAAAAAGGAAGAGTATGAGT
ATTCAACATTTCCGTGTCGCCCTTATTCCCTTTTTTGCGGCATTTTGCCTTCCTGTTTTTGCTCACCCAG
AAACGCTGGTGAAAGTAAAAGATGCTGAAGATCAGTTGGGTGCACGAGTGGGTTACATCGAACTGGATCT
CAACAGCGGTAAGATCCTTGAGAGTTTTCGCCCCGAAGAACGTTTTCCAATGATGAGCACTTTTAAAGTT
CTGCTATGTGGCGCGGTATTATCCCGTATTGACGCCGGGCAAGAGCAACTCGGTCGCCGCATACACTATT
CTCAGAATGACTTGGTTGAGTACTCACCAGTCACAGAAAAGCATCTTACGGATGGCATGACAGTAAGAGA
ATTATGCAGTGCTGCCATAACCATGAGTGATAACACTGCGGCCAACTTACTTCTGACAACGATCGGAGGA
CCGAAGGAGCTAACCGCTTTTTTGCACAACATGGGGGATCATGTAACTCGCCTTGATCGTTGGGAACCGG
AGCTGAATGAAGCCATACCAAACGACGAGCGTGACACCACGATGCCTGTAGCAATGGCAACAACGTTGCG
CAAACTATTAACTGGCGAACTACTTACTCTAGCTTCCCGGCAACAATTAATAGACTGGATGGAGGCGGAT
AAAGTTGCAGGACCACTTCTGCGCTCGGCCCTTCCGGCTGGCTGGTTTATTGCTGATAAATCTGGAGCCG
GTGAGCGTGGGTCTCGCGGTATCATTGCAGCACTGGGGCCAGATGGTAAGCCCTCCCGTATCGTAGTTAT
CTACACGACGGGGAGTCAGGCAACTATGGATGAACGAAATAGACAGATCGCTGAGATAGGTGCCTCACTG
ATTAAGCATTGGTAACTGTCAGACCAAGTTTACTCATATATACTTTAGATTGATTTAAAACTTCATTTTT
AATTTAAAAGGATCTAGGTGAAGATCCTTTTTGATAATCTCATGACCAAAATCCCTTAACGTGAGTTTTC
GTTCCACTGAGCGTCAGACCCCGTAGAAAAGATCAAAGGATCTTCTTGAGATCCTTTTTTTCTGCGCGTA
ATCTGCTGCTTGCAAACAAAAAAACCACCGCTACCAGCGGTGGTTTGTTTGCCGGATCAAGAGCTACCAA
CTCTTTTTCCGAAGGTAACTGGCTTCAGCAGAGCGCAGATACCAAATACTGTTCTTCTAGTGTAGCCGTA
GTTAGGCCACCACTTCAAGAACTCTGTAGCACCGCCTACATACCTCGCTCTGCTAATCCTGTTACCAGTG
GCTGCTGCCAGTGGCGATAAGTCGTGTCTTACCGGGTTGGACTCAAGACGATAGTTACCGGATAAGGCGC
AGCGGTCGGGCTGAACGGGGGGTTCGTGCACACAGCCCAGCTTGGAGCGAACGACCTACACCGAACTGAG
ATACCTACAGCGTGAGCTATGAGAAAGCGCCACGCTTCCCGAAGGGAGAAAGGCGGACAGGTATCCGGTA
AGCGGCAGGGTCGGAACAGGAGAGCGCACGAGGGAGCTTCCAGGGGGAAACGCCTGGTATCTTTATAGTC
CTGTCGGGTTTCGCCACCTCTGACTTGAGCGTCGATTTTTGTGATGCTCGTCAGGGGGGCGGAGCCTATG
GAAAAACGCCAGCAACGCGGCCTTTTTACGGTTCCTGGCCTTTTGCTGGCCTTTTGCTCACATGTTCTTT
CCTGCGTTATCCCCTGATTCTGTGGATAACCGTATTACCGCCTTTGAGTGAGCTGATACCGCTCGCCGCA
GCCGAACGACCGAGCGCAGCGAGTCAGTGAGCGAGGAAGCGGAAG
